>Addgene plasmid #153477 | pCEP4-FLAG-TAPBPR-tapasinCT S333A | depositor full sequence | sequence record 297146 | pCEP4-FLAG-TAPBPR-tapasinCT S333A sequence 11965 bps
GCTAGCGCCACCATGGCCGTCATGGCGCCCCGAACCCTCGTCCTGCTACTCTCGGGGGCCCTGGCCCTGA
CCCAGACCTGGGCGGGCTCCGACTACAAGGACGATGATGACAAGGGAGGATCCAAGCCCCACCCAGCAGA
GGGGCAGTGGCGGGCAGTGGACGTGGTCCTAGACTGTTTCCTGGTGAAGGACGGTGCGCACCGTGGAGCT
CTCGCCAGCAGTGAGGACAGGGCAAGGGCCTCCCTTGTGCTGAAGCAGGTGCCAGTGCTGGACGATGGCT
CCCTGGAGGACTTCACCGATTTCCAAGGGGGCACACTGGCCCAAGATGACCCACCTATTATCTTTGAGGC
CTCAGTGGACCTGGTCCAGATTCCCCAGGCCGAGGCCTTGCTCCATGCTGACTGCAGTGGGAAGGAGGTG
ACCTGTGAGATCTCCCGCTACTTTCTCCAGATGACAGAGACCACTGTTAAGACAGCAGCTTGGTTCATGG
CCAACGTGCAGGTCTCTGGAGGGGGACCTAGCATCTCCTTGGTGATGAAGACTCCCAGGGTCGCCAAGAA
TGAGGTGCTCTGGCACCCAACGCTGAACTTGCCACTGAGCCCCCAGGGGACTGTGCGAACTGCAGTGGAG
TTCCAGGTGATGACACAGACCCAATCCCTGAGCTTCCTGCTGGGGTCCTCAGCCTCCTTGGACTGTGGCT
TCTCCATGGCACCGGGCTTGGACCTCATCAGTGTGGAGTGGCGACTGCAGCACAAGGGCAGGGGTCAGTT
GGTGTACAGCTGGACCGCAGGGCAGGGGCAGGCTGTGCGGAAGGGCGCTACCCTGGAGCCTGCACAACTG
GGCATGGCCAGGGATGCCTCCCTCACCCTGCCCGGCCTCACTATACAGGACGAGGGGACCTACATTTGCC
AGATCACCACCTCTCTGTACCGAGCTCAGCAGATCATCCAGCTCAACATCCAAGCTTCCCCTAAAGTACG
ACTGAGCTTGGCAAACGAAGCTCTGCTGCCCACCCTCATCTGCGACATTGCTGGCTATTACCCTCTGGAT
GTGGTGGTGACGTGGACCCGAGAGGAGCTGGGTGGATCCCCAGCCCAAGTCTCTGGTGCCTCCTTCTCCG
CCCTCAGGCAAAGCGTGGCAGGCACCTACAGCATCTCCTCCTCTCTCACCGCAGAACCTGGCTCTGCAGG
TGCCACTTACACCTGCCAGGTCACACACATCTCTCTGGAGGAGCCCCTTGGGGCCAGCACCCAGGTTGTC
CCACCAGAGCGGAGATCAGGGCCCTCCCTTGAGGACAGCGTAGGCCTTTTCCTGTCTGCCTTTCTTCTGC
TTGGGCTCTTCAAGGCACTGGGCTGGGCTGCTGTCTACCTGTCCACCTGCAAGGATTCAAAGAAGGTACA
GTGCTCCACCTCTCTGTATCTTTCCCTTGTCACTTTATCTCCTCATCCTATCTCAAAACCCATGGAGGGA
GGCTGCTGGTGTGGTAGGCAGAACCTAGGCTTGGAATTCACACTGATCTGGGTTAAAACCTGGCACTATA
TCCTAACTGTAGGACTCTTTGAGCATGCTACTTAATGACTCGAGGCCGGCAAGGCCGGATCCAGACATGA
TAAGATACATTGATGAGTTTGGACAAACCACAACTAGAATGCAGTGAAAAAAATGCTTTATTTGTGAAAT
TTGTGATGCTATTGCTTTATTTGTAACCATTATAAGCTGCAATAAACAAGTTAACAACAACAATTGCATT
CATTTTATGTTTCAGGTTCAGGGGGAGGTGGGGAGGTTTTTTAAAGCAAGTAAAACCTCTACAAATGTGG
TATGGCTGATTATGATCCGGCTGCCTCGCGCGTTTCGGTGATGACGGTGAAAACCTCTGACACATGCAGC
TCCCGGAGACGGTCACAGCTTGTCTGTAAGCGGATGCCGGGAGCAGACAAGCCCGTCAGGGCGCGTCAGC
GGGTGTTGGCGGGTGTCGGGGCGCAGCCATGACCGGTCGACTCTAGAGCCCCGCCGCCGGACGAACTAAA
CCTGACTACGGCATCTCTGCCCCTTCTTCGCTGGTACGAGGAGCGCTTTTGTTTTGTATTCGGGGCAGTG
CATGTAATCCCTTCAGTTGGTTGGTACAACTTGCCAACTGGGCCCTGTTCCACATGTGACACGGGGGGGG
ACCAAACACAAAGGGGTTCTCTGACTGTAGTTGACATCCTTATAAATGGATGTGCACATTTGCCAACACT
GAGTGGCTTTCATCCTGGAGCAGACTTTGCATGCTGTGGACTGCAACACAACATTGCCTTTATGTGTAAC
TCTTGGCTGAAGCTCTTACACCAATGCTGGGGGACATGTACCTCCCAGGGGCCCAGGAAGACTACGGGAG
GCTACACCAACGTCAATCAGAGGGGCCTGTGTAGCTACCGATAAGCGGACCCTCAAGAGGGCATTAGCAA
TAGTGTTTATAAGGCCCCCTTGTTAACCCTAAACGGGTAGCATATGCTTCCCGGGTAGTAGTATATACTA
TCCAGACTAACCCTAATTCAATAGCATATGTTACCCAACGGGAAGCATATGCTATCGAATTAGGGTTAGT
AAAAGGGTCCTAAGGAACAGCGATATCTCCCACCCCATGAGCTGTCACGGTTTTATTTACATGGGGTCAG
GATTCCACGAGGGTAGTGAACCATTTTAGTCACAAGGGCAGTGGCTGAAGATCAAGGAGCGGGCAGTGAA
CTCTCCTGAATCTTCGCCTGCTTCTTCATTCTCCTTCGTTTAGCTAATAGAATAACTGCTGAGTTGTGAA
CAGTAAGGTGTATGTGAGGTGCTCGAAAACAAGGTTTCAGGTGACGCCCCCAGAATAAAATTTGGACGGG
GGGTTCAGTGGTGGCATTGTGCTATGACACCAATATAACCCTCACAAACCCCTTGGGCAATAAATACTAG
TGTAGGAATGAAACATTCTGAATATCTTTAACAATAGAAATCCATGGGGTGGGGACAAGCCGTAAAGACT
GGATGTCCATCTCACACGAATTTATGGCTATGGGCAACACATAATCCTAGTGCAATATGATACTGGGGTT
ATTAAGATGTGTCCCAGGCAGGGACCAAGACAGGTGAACCATGTTGTTACACTCTATTTGTAACAAGGGG
AAAGAGAGTGGACGCCGACAGCAGCGGACTCCACTGGTTGTCTCTAACACCCCCGAAAATTAAACGGGGC
TCCACGCCAATGGGGCCCATAAACAAAGACAAGTGGCCACTCTTTTTTTTGAAATTGTGGAGTGGGGGCA
CGCGTCAGCCCCCACACGCCGCCCTGCGGTTTTGGACTGTAAAATAAGGGTGTAATAACTTGGCTGATTG
TAACCCCGCTAACCACTGCGGTCAAACCACTTGCCCACAAAACCACTAATGGCACCCCGGGGAATACCTG
CATAAGTAGGTGGGCGGGCCAAGATAGGGGCGCGATTGCTGCGATCTGGAGGACAAATTACACACACTTG
CGCCTGAGCGCCAAGCACAGGGTTGTTGGTCCTCATATTCACGAGGTCGCTGAGAGCACGGTGGGCTAAT
GTTGCCATGGGTAGCATATACTACCCAAATATCTGGATAGCATATGCTATCCTAATCTATATCTGGGTAG
CATAGGCTATCCTAATCTATATCTGGGTAGCATATGCTATCCTAATCTATATCTGGGTAGTATATGCTAT
CCTAATTTATATCTGGGTAGCATAGGCTATCCTAATCTATATCTGGGTAGCATATGCTATCCTAATCTAT
ATCTGGGTAGTATATGCTATCCTAATCTGTATCCGGGTAGCATATGCTATCCTAATAGAGATTAGGGTAG
TATATGCTATCCTAATTTATATCTGGGTAGCATATACTACCCAAATATCTGGATAGCATATGCTATCCTA
ATCTATATCTGGGTAGCATATGCTATCCTAATCTATATCTGGGTAGCATAGGCTATCCTAATCTATATCT
GGGTAGCATATGCTATCCTAATCTATATCTGGGTAGTATATGCTATCCTAATTTATATCTGGGTAGCATA
GGCTATCCTAATCTATATCTGGGTAGCATATGCTATCCTAATCTATATCTGGGTAGTATATGCTATCCTA
ATCTGTATCCGGGTAGCATATGCTATCCTCATGCATATACAGTCAGCATATGATACCCAGTAGTAGAGTG
GGAGTGCTATCCTTTGCATATGCCGCCACCTCCCAAGGGGGCGTGAATTTTCGCTGCTTGTCCTTTTCCT
GCATGCTGGTTGCTCCCATTCTTAGGTGAATTTAAGGAGGCCAGGCTAAAGCCGTCGCATGTCTGATTGC
TCACCAGGTAAATGTCGCTAATGTTTTCCAACGCGAGAAGGTGTTGAGCGCGGAGCTGAGTGACGTGACA
ACATGGGTATGCCCAATTGCCCCATGTTGGGAGGACGAAAATGGTGACAAGACAGATGGCCAGAAATACA
CCAACAGCACGCATGATGTCTACTGGGGATTTATTCTTTAGTGCGGGGGAATACACGGCTTTTAATACGA
TTGAGGGCGTCTCCTAACAAGTTACATCACTCCTGCCCTTCCTCACCCTCATCTCCATCACCTCCTTCAT
CTCCGTCATCTCCGTCATCACCCTCCGCGGCAGCCCCTTCCACCATAGGTGGAAACCAGGGAGGCAAATC
TACTCCATCGTCAAAGCTGCACACAGTCACCCTGATATTGCAGGTAGGAGCGGGCTTTGTCATAACAAGG
TCCTTAATCGCATCCTTCAAAACCTCAGCAAATATATGAGTTTGTAAAAAGACCATGAAATAACAGACAA
TGGACTCCCTTAGCGGGCCAGGTTGTGGGCCGGGTCCAGGGGCCATTCCAAAGGGGAGACGACTCAATGG
TGTAAGACGACATTGTGGAATAGCAAGGGCAGTTCCTCGCCTTAGGTTGTAAAGGGAGGTCTTACTACCT
CCATATACGAACACACCGGCGACCCAAGTTCCTTCGTCGGTAGTCCTTTCTACGTGACTCCTAGCCAGGA
GAGCTCTTAAACCTTCTGCAATGTTCTCAAATTTCGGGTTGGAACCTCCTTGACCACGATGCTTTCCAAA
CCACCCTCCTTTTTTGCGCCTGCCTCCATCACCCTGACCCCGGGGTCCAGTGCTTGGGCCTTCTCCTGGG
TCATCTGCGGGGCCCTGCTCTATCGCTCCCGGGGGCACGTCAGGCTCACCATCTGGGCCACCTTCTTGGT
GGTATTCAAAATAATCGGCTTCCCCTACAGGGTGGAAAAATGGCCTTCTACCTGGAGGGGGCCTGCGCGG
TGGAGACCCGGATGATGATGACTGACTACTGGGACTCCTGGGCCTCTTTTCTCCACGTCCACGACCTCTC
CCCCTGGCTCTTTCACGACTTCCCCCCCTGGCTCTTTCACGTCCTCTACCCCGGCGGCCTCCACTACCTC
CTCGACCCCGGCCTCCACTACCTCCTCGACCCCGGCCTCCACTGCCTCCTCGACCCCGGCCTCCACCTCC
TGCTCCTGCCCCTCCTGCTCCTGCCCCTCCTCCTGCTCCTGCCCCTCCTGCCCCTCCTGCTCCTGCCCCT
CCTGCCCCTCCTGCTCCTGCCCCTCCTGCCCCTCCTGCTCCTGCCCCTCCTGCCCCTCCTCCTGCTCCTG
CCCCTCCTGCCCCTCCTCCTGCTCCTGCCCCTCCTGCCCCTCCTGCTCCTGCCCCTCCTGCCCCTCCTGC
TCCTGCCCCTCCTGCCCCTCCTGCTCCTGCCCCTCCTGCTCCTGCCCCTCCTGCTCCTGCCCCTCCTGCT
CCTGCCCCTCCTGCCCCTCCTGCCCCTCCTCCTGCTCCTGCCCCTCCTGCTCCTGCCCCTCCTGCCCCTC
CTGCCCCTCCTGCTCCTGCCCCTCCTCCTGCTCCTGCCCCTCCTGCCCCTCCTGCCCCTCCTCCTGCTCC
TGCCCCTCCTGCCCCTCCTCCTGCTCCTGCCCCTCCTCCTGCTCCTGCCCCTCCTGCCCCTCCTGCCCCT
CCTCCTGCTCCTGCCCCTCCTGCCCCTCCTCCTGCTCCTGCCCCTCCTCCTGCTCCTGCCCCTCCTGCCC
CTCCTGCCCCTCCTCCTGCTCCTGCCCCTCCTCCTGCTCCTGCCCCTCCTGCCCCTCCTGCCCCTCCTGC
CCCTCCTCCTGCTCCTGCCCCTCCTCCTGCTCCTGCCCCTCCTGCTCCTGCCCCTCCCGCTCCTGCTCCT
GCTCCTGTTCCACCGTGGGTCCCTTTGCAGCCAATGCAACTTGGACGTTTTTGGGGTCTCCGGACACCAT
CTCTATGTCTTGGCCCTGATCCTGAGCCGCCCGGGGCTCCTGGTCTTCCGCCTCCTCGTCCTCGTCCTCT
TCCCCGTCCTCGTCCATGGTTATCACCCCCTCTTCTTTGAGGTCCACTGCCGCCGGAGCCTTCTGGTCCA
GATGTGTCTCCCTTCTCTCCTAGGCCATTTCCAGGTCCTGTACCTGGCCCCTCGTCAGACATGATTCACA
CTAAAAGAGATCAATAGACATCTTTATTAGACGACGCTCAGTGAATACAGGGAGTGCAGACTCCTGCCCC
CTCCAACAGCCCCCCCACCCTCATCCCCTTCATGGTCGCTGTCAGACAGATCCAGGTCTGAAAATTCCCC
ATCCTCCGAACCATCCTCGTCCTCATCACCAATTACTCGCAGCCCGGAAAACTCCCGCTGAACATCCTCA
AGATTTGCGTCCTGAGCCTCAAGCCAGGCCTCAAATTCCTCGTCCCCCTTTTTGCTGGACGGTAGGGATG
GGGATTCTCGGGACCCCTCCTCTTCCTCTTCAAGGTCACCAGACAGAGATGCTACTGGGGCAACGGAAGA
AAAGCTGGGTGCGGCCTGTGAGGATCAGCTTATCGATGATAAGCTGTCAAACATGAGAATTCTTGAAGAC
GAAAGGGCCTCGTGATACGCCTATTTTTATAGGTTAATGTCATGATAATAATGGTTTCTTAGACGTCAGG
TGGCACTTTTCGGGGAAATGTGCGCGGAACCCCTATTTGTTTATTTTTCTAAATACATTCAAATATGTAT
CCGCTCATGAGACAATAACCCTGATAAATGCTTCAATAATATTGAAAAAGGAAGAGTATGAGTATTCAAC
ATTTCCGTGTCGCCCTTATTCCCTTTTTTGCGGCATTTTGCCTTCCTGTTTTTGCTCACCCAGAAACGCT
GGTGAAAGTAAAAGATGCTGAAGATCAGTTGGGTGCACGAGTGGGTTACATCGAACTGGATCTCAACAGC
GGTAAGATCCTTGAGAGTTTTCGCCCCGAAGAACGTTTTCCAATGATGAGCACTTTTAAAGTTCTGCTAT
GTGGCGCGGTATTATCCCGTGTTGACGCCGGGCAAGAGCAACTCGGTCGCCGCATACACTATTCTCAGAA
TGACTTGGTTGAGTACTCACCAGTCACAGAAAAGCATCTTACGGATGGCATGACAGTAAGAGAATTATGC
AGTGCTGCCATAACCATGAGTGATAACACTGCGGCCAACTTACTTCTGACAACGATCGGAGGACCGAAGG
AGCTAACCGCTTTTTTGCACAACATGGGGGATCATGTAACTCGCCTTGATCGTTGGGAACCGGAGCTGAA
TGAAGCCATACCAAACGACGAGCGTGACACCACGATGCCTGCAGCAATGGCAACAACGTTGCGCAAACTA
TTAACTGGCGAACTACTTACTCTAGCTTCCCGGCAACAATTAATAGACTGGATGGAGGCGGATAAAGTTG
CAGGACCACTTCTGCGCTCGGCCCTTCCGGCTGGCTGGTTTATTGCTGATAAATCTGGAGCCGGTGAGCG
TGGGTCTCGCGGTATCATTGCAGCACTGGGGCCAGATGGTAAGCCCTCCCGTATCGTAGTTATCTACACG
ACGGGGAGTCAGGCAACTATGGATGAACGAAATAGACAGATCGCTGAGATAGGTGCCTCACTGATTAAGC
ATTGGTAACTGTCAGACCAAGTTTACTCATATATACTTTAGATTGATTTAAAACTTCATTTTTAATTTAA
AAGGATCTAGGTGAAGATCCTTTTTGATAATCTCATGACCAAAATCCCTTAACGTGAGTTTTCGTTCCAC
TGAGCGTCAGACCCCGTAGAAAAGATCAAAGGATCTTCTTGAGATCCTTTTTTTCTGCGCGTAATCTGCT
GCTTGCAAACAAAAAAACCACCGCTACCAGCGGTGGTTTGTTTGCCGGATCAAGAGCTACCAACTCTTTT
TCCGAAGGTAACTGGCTTCAGCAGAGCGCAGATACCAAATACTGTCCTTCTAGTGTAGCCGTAGTTAGGC
CACCACTTCAAGAACTCTGTAGCACCGCCTACATACCTCGCTCTGCTAATCCTGTTACCAGTGGCTGCTG
CCAGTGGCGATAAGTCGTGTCTTACCGGGTTGGACTCAAGACGATAGTTACCGGATAAGGCGCAGCGGTC
GGGCTGAACGGGGGGTTCGTGCACACAGCCCAGCTTGGAGCGAACGACCTACACCGAACTGAGATACCTA
CAGCGTGAGCTATGAGAAAGCGCCACGCTTCCCGAAGGGAGAAAGGCGGACAGGTATCCGGTAAGCGGCA
GGGTCGGAACAGGAGAGCGCACGAGGGAGCTTCCAGGGGGAAACGCCTGGTATCTTTATAGTCCTGTCGG
GTTTCGCCACCTCTGACTTGAGCGTCGATTTTTGTGATGCTCGTCAGGGGGGCGGAGCCTATGGAAAAAC
GCCAGCAACGCGGCCTTTTTACGGTTCCTGGCCTTTTGCTGCGCCGCGTGCGGCTGCTGGAGATGGCGGA
CGCGATGGATATGTTCTGCCAAGGGTTGGTTTGCGCATTCACAGTTCTCCGCAAGAATTGATTGGCTCCA
ATTCTTGGAGTGGTGAATCCGTTAGCGAGGTGCCGCCGGCTTCCATTCAGGTCGAGGTGGCCCGGCTCCA
TGCACCGCGACGCAACGCGGGGAGGCAGACAAGGTATAGGGCGGCGCCTACAATCCATGCCAACCCGTTC
CATGTGCTCGCCGAGGCGGCATAAATCGCCGTGACGATCAGCGGTCCAGTGATCGAAGTTAGGCTGGTAA
GAGCCGCGAGCGATCCTTGAAGCTGTCCCTGATGGTCGTCATCTACCTGCCTGGACAGCATGGCCTGCAA
CGCGGGCATCCCGATGCCGCCGGAAGCGAGAAGAATCATAATGGGGAAGGCCATCCAGCCTCGCGTCGCG
AACGCCAGCAAGACGTAGCCCAGCGCGTCGGCCGCCATGCCCTGCTTCATCCCCGTGGCCCGTTGCTCGC
GTTTGCTGGCGGTGTCCCCGGAAGAAATATATTTGCATGTCTTTAGTTCTATGATGACACAAACCCCGCC
CAGCGTCTTGTCATTGGCGAATTCGAACACGCAGATGCAGTCGGGGCGGCGCGGTCCCAGGTCCACTTCG
CATATTAAGGTGACGCGTGTGGCCTCGAACACCGAGCGACCCTGCAGCGACCCGCTTAACAGCGTCAACA
GCGTGCCGCAGATCCCGGGCAATGAGATATGAAAAAGCCTGAACTCACCGCGACGTCTGTCGAGAAGTTT
CTGATCGAAAAGTTCGACAGCGTCTCCGACCTGATGCAGCTCTCGGAGGGCGAAGAATCTCGTGCTTTCA
GCTTCGATGTAGGAGGGCGTGGATATGTCCTGCGGGTAAATAGCTGCGCCGATGGTTTCTACAAAGATCG
TTATGTTTATCGGCACTTTGCATCGGCCGCGCTCCCGATTCCGGAAGTGCTTGACATTGGGGAATTCAGC
GAGAGCCTGACCTATTGCATCTCCCGCCGTGCACAGGGTGTCACGTTGCAAGACCTGCCTGAAACCGAAC
TGCCCGCTGTTCTGCAGCCGGTCGCGGAGGCCATGGATGCGATCGCTGCGGCCGATCTTAGCCAGACGAG
CGGGTTCGGCCCATTCGGACCGCAAGGAATCGGTCAATACACTACATGGCGTGATTTCATATGCGCGATT
GCTGATCCCCATGTGTATCACTGGCAAACTGTGATGGACGACACCGTCAGTGCGTCCGTCGCGCAGGCTC
TCGATGAGCTGATGCTTTGGGCCGAGGACTGCCCCGAAGTCCGGCACCTCGTGCACGCGGATTTCGGCTC
CAACAATGTCCTGACGGACAATGGCCGCATAACAGCGGTCATTGACTGGAGCGAGGCGATGTTCGGGGAT
TCCCAATACGAGGTCGCCAACATCTTCTTCTGGAGGCCGTGGTTGGCTTGTATGGAGCAGCAGACGCGCT
ACTTCGAGCGGAGGCATCCGGAGCTTGCAGGATCGCCGCGGCTCCGGGCGTATATGCTCCGCATTGGTCT
TGACCAACTCTATCAGAGCTTGGTTGACGGCAATTTCGATGATGCAGCTTGGGCGCAGGGTCGATGCGAC
GCAATCGTCCGATCCGGAGCCGGGACTGTCGGGCGTACACAAATCGCCCGCAGAAGCGCGGCCGTCTGGA
CCGATGGCTGTGTAGAAGTACTCGCCGATAGTGGAAACCGACGCCCCAGCACTCGTCCGAGGGCAAAGGA
ATAGGGGAGATGGGGGAGGCTAACTGAAACACGGAAGGAGACAATACCGGAAGGAACCCGCGCTATGACG
GCAATAAAAAGACAGAATAAAACGCACGGGTGTTGGGTCGTTTGTTCATAAACGCGGGGTTCGGTCCCAG
GGCTGGCACTCTGTCGATACCCCACCGAGACCCCATTGGGGCCAATACGCCCGCGTTTCTTCCTTTTCCC
CACCCCACCCCCCAAGTTCGGGTGAAGGCCCAGGGCTCGCAGCCAACGTCGGGGCGGCAGGCCCTGCCAT
AGCCACTGGCCCCGTGGGTTAGGGACGGGGTCCCCCATGGGGAATGGTTTATGGTTCGTGGGGGTTATTA
TTTTGGGCGTTGCGTGGGGTCTGGTCCACGACTGGACTGAGCAGACAGACCCATGGTTTTTGGATGGCCT
GGGCATGGACCGCATGTACTGGCGCGACACGAACACCGGGCGTCTGTGGCTGCCAAACACCCCCGACCCC
CAAAAACCACCGCGCGGATTTCTGGCGTGCCAAGCTAGTCGACCAATTCTCATGTTTGACAGCTTATCAT
CGCAGATCCGGGCAACGTTGTTGCATTGCTGCAGGCGCAGAACTGGTAGGTATGGAAGATCTATACATTG
AATCAATATTGGCAATTAGCCATATTAGTCATTGGTTATATAGCATAAATCAATATTGGCTATTGGCCAT
TGCATACGTTGTATCTATATCATAATATGTACATTTATATTGGCTCATGTCCAATATGACCGCCATGTTG
ACATTGATTATTGACTAGTTATTAATAGTAATCAATTACGGGGTCATTAGTTCATAGCCCATATATGGAG
TTCCGCGTTACATAACTTACGGTAAATGGCCCGCCTGGCTGACCGCCCAACGACCCCCGCCCATTGACGT
CAATAATGACGTATGTTCCCATAGTAACGCCAATAGGGACTTTCCATTGACGTCAATGGGTGGAGTATTT
ACGGTAAACTGCCCACTTGGCAGTACATCAAGTGTATCATATGCCAAGTCCGCCCCCTATTGACGTCAAT
GACGGTAAATGGCCCGCCTGGCATTATGCCCAGTACATGACCTTACGGGACTTTCCTACTTGGCAGTACA
TCTACGTATTAGTCATCGCTATTACCATGGTGATGCGGTTTTGGCAGTACACCAATGGGCGTGGATAGCG
GTTTGACTCACGGGGATTTCCAAGTCTCCACCCCATTGACGTCAATGGGAGTTTGTTTTGGCACCAAAAT
CAACGGGACTTTCCAAAATGTCGTAATAACCCCGCCCCGTTGACGCAAATGGGCGGTAGGCGTGTACGGT
GGGAGGTCTATATAAGCAGAGCTCGTTTAGTGAACCGTCAGATCTCTAGAAGCTGGGTACCAGCT
Features (pLannotate 1.2.2; 21 found; start..end, strand, type, name):
     13..90      +  CDS            HLA-A (fragment): HLAA_HUMAN - Also known as HLAA. Experimental evidence at protein level: Swiss-Prot protein existence level 1. Allele A*74:01: Presents immunodominant HIV-1 epitopes derived from gag-pol (GQMVHQAISPR, QIYPGIKVR) and rev (RQIHSISER), carrying an aliphatic residue at position 2 and Arg anchor residue at the C-terminus. May contribute to viral load control in chronic HIV-1 infection. From Homo sapiens (Human).
     91..115     +  CDS            3xFLAG (fragment): three tandem FLAG® epitope tags
    121..1338    +  CDS            TAPBPL (fragment): TPSNR_HUMAN - Experimental evidence at protein level: Swiss-Prot protein existence level 1. Component of the antigen processing and presentation pathway, which binds to MHC class I coupled with beta2-microglobulin/B2M. Association between TAPBPR and MHC class I occurs in the absence of a functional peptide-loading complex (PLC). From Homo sapiens (Human).
   1598..1732    -  polyA_signal   SV40 poly(A) signal: SV40 polyadenylation signal
   1755..1837    -  CDS            large T antigen (fragment): large T antigen from SV40 (simian virus 40)
   1840..1880    +  CDS            rop (fragment): Rop protein, which maintains plasmids at low copy number; rop
   2482..4271    -  rep_origin     oriP: Epstein-Barr virus oriP replication origin (Yates et al., 2000)
   4276..4494    -  CDS            gL (fragment): GL_EBVB9 - Experimental evidence at protein level: Swiss-Prot protein existence level 1. The heterodimer glycoprotein H-glycoprotein L is required for the fusion of viral and plasma membranes leading to virus entry into the host cell. Acts as a functional inhibitor of gH and maintains gH in an inhibited form. Upon binding to host integrins, gL dissociates from gH leading to activation of the viral fusion glycoproteins gB and gH. Fusion of EBV with B-lymphocytes requires the additional receptor- binding protein gp42, which forms a complex with gH/gL. The heterodimer gH/gL targets also host EPHA
   4577..6502    -  CDS            EBNA1: Epstein-Barr nuclear antigen 1, also known as EBNA-1 crucial for latent viral infection, and for episomal amplification of vectors containing the oriP origin (Okita et al., 2013)
   6540..6884    -  CDS            BRRF2_EBVB9 (fragment): Protein inferred from homology: Swiss-Prot protein existence level 3. From Epstein-Barr virus (strain B95-8) (HHV-4) (Human herpesvirus 4).
   6887..6910    -  promoter       tet promoter (fragment): E. coli promoter for tetracycline efflux protein gene
   7023..7127    +  promoter       AmpR promoter: bla
   7128..7988    +  CDS            AmpR: β-lactamase; bla; confers resistance to ampicillin, carbenicillin, and related antibiotics
   8159..8747    +  rep_origin     ori: high-copy-number ColE1/pMB1/pBR322/pUC origin of replication
   8937..9281    -  CDS            TcR (fragment): tetracycline efflux protein; tet; confers resistance to tetracycline
   9364..9509    +  promoter       HSV TK promoter: herpes simplex virus thymidine kinase promoter
   9549..10574   +  CDS            HygR: aminoglycoside phosphotransferase from E. coli; aph(4)-Ia; confers resistance to hygromycin
  10639..10687   +  polyA_signal   HSV TK poly(A) signal: herpes simplex virus thymidine kinase polyadenylation signal (Cole and Stacy, 1985)
  10887..11111   +  CDS            gH (fragment): GH_HHV11 - Experimental evidence at protein level: Swiss-Prot protein existence level 1. The heterodimer glycoprotein H-glycoprotein L is required for the fusion of viral and plasma membranes leading to virus entry into the host cell. Following initial binding to host receptor, membrane fusion is mediated by the fusion machinery composed of gB and the heterodimer gH/gL. May also be involved in the fusion between the virion envelope and the outer nuclear membrane during virion morphogenesis. From Human herpesvirus 1 (strain 17) (HHV-1) (Human herpes simplex virus 1).
  11340..11719   +  enhancer       CMV enhancer: human cytomegalovirus immediate early enhancer
  11721..11920   +  promoter       CMV promoter: human cytomegalovirus (CMV) immediate early promoter
