[The description below was written by a language model from this plasmid's Addgene catalogue record and pLannotate feature annotations shown in this document.]
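Description:
pCEP4-FLAG-TAPBPR-tapasinCT S333A is an 11,965 bp mammalian expression plasmid built on the Invitrogen pCEP4 episomal backbone. In E. coli it is maintained through a high-copy ColE1/pUC-type origin and selected with ampicillin via the bla gene. In mammalian cells the Epstein-Barr virus oriP origin together with the encoded EBNA1 protein allows the plasmid to replicate and persist as an extrachromosomal episome in primate cells, and a hygromycin resistance gene flanked by the HSV thymidine kinase promoter and polyadenylation signal permits selection of cells that retain it. Several short annotated fragments (rop, tet promoter and TcR, EBV and HSV glycoprotein pieces, SV40 large T) are best read as backbone remnants rather than functional genes.

The payload is a 1,584 bp human TAPBPR (TAPBPL) cassette cloned between NheI and XhoI, driven by the CMV immediate early enhancer and promoter and terminated by the SV40 poly(A) signal. The feature table shows the reading frame opening with a short HLA-A-derived segment, whose position is consistent with a signal peptide, although the record does not say so. This is followed by a FLAG epitope and then the TAPBPR coding region, so the tag sits at the N terminus of the insert. According to the catalogue fields, the protein carries the C-terminal tail of tapasin; the TAPBPL annotation ends well before the end of the insert, consistent with a swapped C-terminal region that is not itself annotated. It also bears an S333A point substitution. The construct is intended for expressing this FLAG-tagged chimeric mutant in mammalian cells. It comes from work on how TAPBPR, an MHC class I chaperone, promotes peptide antigen loading, where the tag would allow detection of the expressed protein.
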