Addgene plasmid #153477: pCEP4-FLAG-TAPBPR-tapasinCT S333A
Purpose: Mammalian expression of FLAG-tagged TAPBPR with tapasin CT S333A
Depositing lab: Erik Procko. Depositing organization: University of Illinois at Urbana-Champaign. Publication: TAPBPR promotes antigen loading on MHC-I molecules using a peptide trap. McShan AC, Devlin CA, Morozov GI, Overall SA, Moschidi D, Akella N, Procko E, Sgourakis NG. Nat Commun. 2021 May 26;12(1):3174. doi: 10.1038/s41467-021-23225-6. PubMed 34039964.
Backbone
  Vector backbone: pCEP4
  Backbone manufacturer: Invitrogen
  Backbone size w/o insert (bp): 10381
  Total vector size (bp): 11965
  Vector type: Mammalian Expression
  Selectable markers: Hygromycin
Growth in bacteria
  Bacterial resistance: Ampicillin, 100 μg/mL
  Growth temperature: 37°C
  Growth strain: DH5alpha
  Copy number: High Copy
Gene/Insert
  Gene/Insert name: TAPBPR
  Species: H. sapiens (human)
  Insert size (bp): 1584
  Mutation: C terminal tail of tapasin, S333A
  Entrez Gene: TAPBPL (a.k.a. TAPBP-R, TAPBPR)
  Promoter: CMV
  Tag / fusion protein: FLAG (N terminal on insert)
  Cloning method: Restriction Enzyme; 5′ cloning site NheI (not destroyed); 3′ cloning site XhoI (not destroyed)
  Sequencing primers: 5′ CMV_fwd; 3′ EBV_rev
Terms and licenses: Academic/Nonprofit Terms; Industry Terms: Not Available to Industry
How to cite: pCEP4-FLAG-TAPBPR-tapasinCT S333A was a gift from Erik Procko (Addgene plasmid # 153477 ; http://n2t.net/addgene:153477 ; RRID:Addgene_153477)
