>Addgene plasmid #153477 | pCEP4-FLAG-TAPBPR-tapasinCT S333A | addgene partial sequence | sequence record 327993 | Addgene NGS Result
GACATTGATTATTGACTAGTTATTAATAGTAATCAATTACGGGGTCATTAGTTCATAGCCCATATATGGA
GTTCCGCGTTACATAACTTACGGTAAATGGCCCGCCTGGCTGACCGCCCAACGACCCCCGCCCATTGACG
TCAATAATGACGTATGTTCCCATAGTAACGCCAATAGGGACTTTCCATTGACGTCAATGGGTGGAGTATT
TACGGTAAACTGCCCACTTGGCAGTACATCAAGTGTATCATATGCCAAGTCCGCCCCCTATTGACGTCAA
TGACGGTAAATGGCCCGCCTGGCATTATGCCCAGTACATGACCTTACGGGACTTTCCTACTTGGCAGTAC
ATCTACGTATTAGTCATCGCTATTACCATGGTGATGCGGTTTTGGCAGTACACCAATGGGCGTGGATAGC
GGTTTGACTCACGGGGATTTCCAAGTCTCCACCCCATTGACGTCAATGGGAGTTTGTTTTGGCACCAAAA
TCAACGGGACTTTCCAAAATGTCGTAATAACCCCGCCCCGTTGACGCAAATGGGCGGTAGGCGTGTACGG
TGGGAGGTCTATATAAGCAGAGCTCGTTTAGTGAACCGTCAGATCTCTAGAAGCTGGGTACCAGCTGCTA
GCGCCACCATGGCCGTCATGGCGCCCCGAACCCTCGTCCTGCTACTCTCGGGGGCCCTGGCCCTGACCCA
GACCTGGGCGGGCTCCGACTACAAGGACGATGATGACAAGGGAGGATCCAAGCCCCACCCAGCAGAGGGG
CAGTGGCGGGCAGTGGACGTGGTCCTAGACTGTTTCCTGGTGAAGGACGGTGCGCACCGTGGAGCTCTCG
CCAGCAGTGAGGACAGGGCAAGGGCCTCCCTTGTGCTGAAGCAGGTGCCAGTGCTGGACGATGGCTCCCT
GGAGGACTTCACCGATTTCCAAGGGGGCACACTGGCCCAAGATGACCCACCTATTATCTTTGAGGCCTCA
GTGGACCTGGTCCAGATTCCCCAGGCCGAGGCCTTGCTCCATGCTGACTGCAGTGGGAAGGAGGTGACCT
GTGAGATCTCCCGCTACTTTCTCCAGATGACAGAGACCACTGTTAAGACAGCAGCTTGGTTCATGGCCAA
CGTGCAGGTCTCTGGAGGGGGACCTAGCATCTCCTTGGTGATGAAGACTCCCAGGGTCGCCAAGAATGAG
GTGCTCTGGCACCCAACGCTGAACTTGCCACTGAGCCCCCAGGGGACTGTGCGAACTGCAGTGGAGTTCC
AGGTGATGACACAGACCCAATCCCTGAGCTTCCTGCTGGGGTCCTCAGCCTCCTTGGACTGTGGCTTCTC
CATGGCACCGGGCTTGGACCTCATCAGTGTGGAGTGGCGACTGCAGCACAAGGGCAGGGGTCAGTTGGTG
TACAGCTGGACCGCAGGGCAGGGGCAGGCTGTGCGGAAGGGCGCTACCCTGGAGCCTGCACAACTGGGCA
TGGCCAGGGATGCCTCCCTCACCCTGCCCGGCCTCACTATACAGGACGAGGGGACCTACATTTGCCAGAT
CACCACCTCTCTGTACCGAGCTCAGCAGATCATCCAGCTCAACATCCAAGCTTCCCCTAAAGTACGACTG
AGCTTGGCAAACGAAGCTCTGCTGCCCACCCTCATCTGCGACATTGCTGGCTATTACCCTCTGGATGTGG
TGGTGACGTGGACCCGAGAGGAGCTGGGTGGATCCCCAGCCCAAGTCTCTGGTGCCTCCTTCTCCGCCCT
CAGGCAAAGCGTGGCAGGCACCTACAGCATCTCCTCCTCTCTCACCGCAGAACCTGGCTCTGCAGGTGCC
ACTTACACCTGCCAGGTCACACACATCTCTCTGGAGGAGCCCCTTGGGGCCAGCACCCAGGTTGTCCCAC
CAGAGCGGAGATCAGGGCCCTCCCTTGAGGACAGCGTAGGCCTTTTCCTGTCTGCCTTTCTTCTGCTTGG
GCTCTTCAAGGCACTGGGCTGGGCTGCTGTCTACCTGTCCACCTGCAAGGATTCAAAGAAGGTACAGTGC
TCCACCTCTCTGTATCTTTCCCTTGTCACTTTATCTCCTCATCCTATCTCAAAACCCATGGAGGGAGGCT
GCTGGTGTGGTAGGCAGAACCTAGGCTTGGAATTCACACTGATCTGGGTTAAAACCTGGCACTATATCCT
AACTGTAGGACTCTTTGAGCATGCTACTTAATGACTCGAGGCCGGCAAGGCCGGATCCAGACATGATAAG
ATACATTGATGAGTTTGGACAAACCACAACTAGAATGCAGTGAAAAAAATGCTTTATTTGTGAAATTTGT
GATGCTATTGCTTTATTTGTAACCATTATAAGCTGCAATAAACAAGTTAACAACAACAATTGCATTCATT
TTATGTTTCAGGTTCAGGGGGAGGTGTGGGAGGTTTTTTAAAGCAAGTAAAACCTCTACAAATGTGGTAT
GGCTGATTATGATCCGGCTGCCTCGCGCGTTTCGGTGATGACGGTGAAAACCTCTGACACATGCAGCTCC
CGGAGACGGTCACAGCTTGTCTGTAAGCGGATGCCGGGAGCAGACAAGCCCGTCAGGGCGCGTCAGCGGG
TGTTGGCGGGTGTCGGGGCGCAGCCATGAGGTCGACTCTAGAGGATCGATCCCCGCCCCGGACGAACTAA
ACCTGACTACGACATCTCTGCCCCTTCTTCGCGGGGCAGTGCATGTAATCCCTTCAGTTGGTTGGTACAA
CTTGCCAACTGGGCCCTGTTCCACATGTGACACGGGGGGGGACCAAACACAAAGGGGTTCTCTGACTGTA
GTTGACATCCTTATAAATGGATGTGCACATTTGCCAACACTGAGTGGCTTTCATCCTGGAGCAGACTTTG
CAGTCTGTGGACTGCAACACAACATTGCCTTTATGTGTAACTCTTGGCTGAAGCTCTTACACCAATGCTG
GGGGACATGTACCTCCCAGGGGCCCAGGAAGACTACGGGAGGCTACACCAACGTCAATCAGAGGGGCCTG
TGTAGCTACCGATAAGCGGACCCTCAAGAGGGCATTAGCAATAGTGTTTATAAGGCCCCCTTGTTAACCC
TAAACGGGTAGCATATGCTTCCCGGGTAGTAGTATATACTATCCAGACTAACCCTAATTCAATAGCATAT
GTTACCCAACGGGAAGCATATGCTATCGAATTAGGGTTAGTAAAAGGGTCCTAAGGAACAGCGATATCTC
CCACCCCATGAGCTGTCACGGTTTTATTTACATGGGGTCAGGATTCCACGAGGGTAGTGAACCATTTTAG
TCACAAGGGCAGTGGCTGAAGATCAAGGAGCGGGCAGTGAACTCTCCTGAATCTTCGCCTGCTTCTTCAT
TCTCCTTCGTTTAGCTAATAGAATAACTGCTGAGTTGTGAACAGTAAGGTGTATGTGAGGTGCTCGAAAA
CAAGGTTTCAGGTGACGCCCCCAGAATAAAATTTGGACGGGGGGTTCAGTGGTGGCATTGTGCTATGACA
CCAATATAACCCTCACAAACCCCTTGGGCAATAAATACTAGTGTAGGAATGAAACATTCTGAATATCTTT
AACAATAGAAATCCATGGGGTGGGGACAAGCCGTAAAGACTGGATGTCCATCTCACACGAATTTATGGCT
ATGGGCAACACATAATCCTAGTGCAATATGATACTGGGGTTATTAAGATGTGTCCCAGGCAGGGACCAAG
ACAGGTGAACCATGTTGTTACACTCTATTTGTAACAAGGGGAAAGAGAGTGGACGCCGACAGCAGCGGAC
TCCACTGGTTGTCTCTAACACCCCCGAAAATTAAACGGGGCTCCACGCCAATGGGGCCCATAAACAAAGA
CAAGTGGCCACTCTTTTTTTTGAAATTGTGGAGTGGGGGCACGCGTCAGCCCCCACACGCCGCCCTGCGG
TTTTGGACTGTAAAATAAGGGTGTAATAACTTGGCTGATTGTAACCCCGCTAACCACTGCGGTCAAACCA
CTTGCCCACAAAACCACTAATGGCACCCCGGGGAATACCTGCATAAGTAGGTGGGCGGGCCAAGATAGGG
GCGCGATTGCTGCGATCTGGAGGACAAATTACACACACTTGCGCCTGAGCGCCAAGCACAGGGTTGTTGG
TCCTCATATTCACGAGGTCGCTGAGAGCACGGTGGGCTAATGTTGCCATGGGTAGCATATACTACCCAAA
TATCTGGATAGCATATGCTATCCTAATCTATATCTGGGTAGCATAGGCTATCCTAATCTATATCTGGGTA
GCATATGCTATCCTAATCTATATCTGGGTAGTATATGCTATCCTAATTTATATCTGGGTAGCATAGGCTA
TCCTAATCTATATCTGGGTAGCATATGCTATCCTAATCTATATCTGGGTAGTATATGCTATCCTAATCTG
TATCCGGGTAGCATATGCTATCCTAATAGAGATTAGGGTAGTATATGCTATCCTAATTTATATCTGGGTA
GCATATACTACCCAAATATCTGGATAGCATATGCTATCCTAATCTATATCTGGGTAGCATATGCTATCCT
AATCTATATCTGGGTAGCATAGGCTATCCTAATCTATATCTGGGTAGCATATGCTATCCTAATCTATATC
TGGGTAGTATATGCTATCCTAATTTATATCTGGGTAGCATAGGCTATCCTAATCTATATCTGGGTAGCAT
ATGCTATCCTAATCTATATCTGGGTAGTATATGCTATCCTAATCTGTATCCGGGTAGCATATGCTATCCT
CATGCATATACAGTCAGCATATGATACCCAGTAGTAGAGTGGGAGTGCTATCCTTTGCATATGCCGCCAC
CTCCCAAGGGGGCGTGAATTTTCGCTGCTTGTCCTTTTCCTGCTGGTTGCTCCCATTCTTAGGTGAATTT
AAGGAGGCCAGGCTAAAGCCGTCGCATGTCTGATTGCTCACCAGGTAAATGTCGCTAATGTTTTCCAACG
CGAGAAGGTGTTGAGCGCGGAGCTGAGTGACGTGACAACATGGGTATGCCCAATTGCCCCATGTTGGGAG
GACGAAAATGGTGACAAGACAGATGGCCAGAAATACACCAACAGCACGCATGATGTCTACTGGGGATTTA
TTCTTTAGTGCGGGGGAATACACGGCTTTTAATACGATTGAGGGCGTCTCCTAACAAGTTACATCACTCC
TGCCCTTCCTCACCCTCATCTCCATCACCTCCTTCATCTCCGTCATCTCCGTCATCACCCTCCGCGGCAG
CCCCTTCCACCATAGGTGGAAACCAGGGAGGCAAATCTACTCCATCGTCAAAGCTGCACACAGTCACCCT
GATATTGCAGGTAGGAGCGGGCTTTGTCATAACAAGGTCCTTAATCGCATCCTTCAAAACCTCAGCAAAT
ATATGAGTTTGTAAAAAGACCATGAAATAACAGACAATGGACTCCCTTAGCGGGCCAGGTTGTGGGCCGG
GTCCAGGGGCCATTCCAAAGGGGAGACGACTCAATGGTGTAAGACGACATTGTGGAATAGCAAGGGCAGT
TCCTCGCCTTAGGTTGTAAAGGGAGGTCTTACTACCTCCATATACGAACACACCGGCGACCCAAGTTCCT
TCGTCGGTAGTCCTTTCTACGTGACTCCTAGCCAGGAGAGCTCTTAAACCTTCTGCAATGTTCTCAAATT
TCGGGTTGGAACCTCCTTGACCACGATGCTTTCCAAACCACCCTCCTTTTTTGCGCCTGCCTCCATCACC
CTGACCCCGGGGTCCAGTGCTTGGGCCTTCTCCTGGGTCATCTGCGGGGCCCTGCTCTATCGCTCCCGGG
GGCACGTCAGGCTCACCATCTGGGCCACCTTCTTGGTGGTATTCAAAATAATCGGCTTCCCCTACAGGGT
GGAAAAATGGCCTTCTACCTGGAGGGGGCCTGCGCGGTGGAGACCCGGATGATGATGACTGACTACTGGG
ACTCCTGGGCCTCTTTTCTCCACGTCCACGACCTCTCCCCCTGGCTCTTTCACGACTTCCCCCCCTGGCT
CTTTCACGTCCTCTACCCCGGCGGCCTCCACTACCTCCTCGACCCCGGCCTCCACTACCTCCTCGACCCC
GGCCTCCACTGCCTCCTCGACCCCGGCCTCCACCTCCTGCTCCTGCCCCTCCTGCTCCTGCCCCTCCTCC
TGCTCCTGCCCCTCCTGCTCCTGCCCCTCCCGCTCCTGCTCCTGCTCCTGTTCCACCGTGGGTCCCTTTG
CAGCCAATGCAACTTGGACGTTTTTGGGGTCTCCGGACACCATCTCTATGTCTTGGCCCTGATCCTGAGC
CGCCCGGGGCTCCTGGTCTTCCGCCTCCTCGTCCTCGTCCTCTTCCCCGTCCTCGTCCATGGTTATCACC
CCCTCTTCTTTGAGGTCCACTGCCGCCGGAGCCTTCTGGTCCAGATGTGTCTCCCTTCTCTCCTAGGCCA
TTTCCAGGTCCTGTACCTGGCCCCTCGTCAGACATGATTCACACTAAAAGAGATCAATAGACATCTTTAT
TAGACGACGCTCAGTGAATACAGGGAGTGCAGACTCCTGCCCCCTCCAACAGCCCCCCCACCCTCATCCC
CTTCATGGTCGCTGTCAGACAGATCCAGGTCTGAAAATTCCCCATCCTCCGAACCATCCTCGTCCTCATC
ACCAATTACTCGCAGCCCGGAAAACTCCCGCTGAACATCCTCAAGATTTGCGTCCTGAGCCTCAAGCCAG
GCCTCAAATTCCTCGTCCCCCTTTTTGCTGGACGGTAGGGATGGGGATTCTCGGGACCCCTCCTCTTCCT
CTTCAAGGTCACCAGACAGAGATGCTACTGGGGCAACGGAAGAAAAGCTGGGTGCGGCCTGTGAGGATCA
GCTTATCGATGATAAGCTGTCAAACATGAGAATTCTTGAAGACGAAAGGGCCTCGTGATACGCCTATTTT
TATAGGTTAATGTCATGATAATAATGGTTTCTTAGACGTCAGGTGGCACTTTTCGGGGAAATGTGCGCGG
AACCCCTATTTGTTTATTTTTCTAAATACATTCAAATATGTATCCGCTCATGAGACAATAACCCTGATAA
ATGCTTCAATAATATTGAAAAAGGAAGAGTATGAGTATTCAACATTTCCGTGTCGCCCTTATTCCCTTTT
TTGCGGCATTTTGCCTTCCTGTTTTTGCTCACCCAGAAACGCTGGTGAAAGTAAAAGATGCTGAAGATCA
GTTGGGTGCACGAGTGGGTTACATCGAACTGGATCTCAACAGCGGTAAGATCCTTGAGAGTTTTCGCCCC
GAAGAACGTTTTCCAATGATGAGCACTTTTAAAGTTCTGCTATGTGGCGCGGTATTATCCCGTGTTGACG
CCGGGCAAGAGCAACTCGGTCGCCGCATACACTATTCTCAGAATGACTTGGTTGAGTACTCACCAGTCAC
AGAAAAGCATCTTACGGATGGCATGACAGTAAGAGAATTATGCAGTGCTGCCATAACCATGAGTGATAAC
ACTGCGGCCAACTTACTTCTGACAACGATCGGAGGACCGAAGGAGCTAACCGCTTTTTTGCACAACATGG
GGGATCATGTAACTCGCCTTGATCGTTGGGAACCGGAGCTGAATGAAGCCATACCAAACGACGAGCGTGA
CACCACGATGCCTGCAGCAATGGCAACAACGTTGCGCAAACTATTAACTGGCGAACTACTTACTCTAGCT
TCCCGGCAACAATTAATAGACTGGATGGAGGCGGATAAAGTTGCAGGACCACTTCTGCGCTCGGCCCTTC
CGGCTGGCTGGTTTATTGCTGATAAATCTGGAGCCGGTGAGCGTGGGTCTCGCGGTATCATTGCAGCACT
GGGGCCAGATGGTAAGCCCTCCCGTATCGTAGTTATCTACACGACGGGGAGTCAGGCAACTATGGATGAA
CGAAATAGACAGATCGCTGAGATAGGTGCCTCACTGATTAAGCATTGGTAACTGTCAGACCAAGTTTACT
CATATATACTTTAGATTGATTTAAAACTTCATTTTTAATTTAAAAGGATCTAGGTGAAGATCCTTTTTGA
TAATCTCATGACCAAAATCCCTTAACGTGAGTTTTCGTTCCACTGAGCGTCAGACCCCGTAGAAAAGATC
AAAGGATCTTCTTGAGATCCTTTTTTTCTGCGCGTAATCTGCTGCTTGCAAACAAAAAAACCACCGCTAC
CAGCGGTGGTTTGTTTGCCGGATCAAGAGCTACCAACTCTTTTTCCGAAGGTAACTGGCTTCAGCAGAGC
GCAGATACCAAATACTGTCCTTCTAGTGTAGCCGTAGTTAGGCCACCACTTCAAGAACTCTGTAGCACCG
CCTACATACCTCGCTCTGCTAATCCTGTTACCAGTGGCTGCTGCCAGTGGCGATAAGTCGTGTCTTACCG
GGTTGGACTCAAGACGATAGTTACCGGATAAGGCGCAGCGGTCGGGCTGAACGGGGGGTTCGTGCACACA
GCCCAGCTTGGAGCGAACGACCTACACCGAACTGAGATACCTACAGCGTGAGCTATGAGAAAGCGCCACG
CTTCCCGAAGGGAGAAAGGCGGACAGGTATCCGGTAAGCGGCAGGGTCGGAACAGGAGAGCGCACGAGGG
AGCTTCCAGGGGGAAACGCCTGGTATCTTTATAGTCCTGTCGGGTTTCGCCACCTCTGACTTGAGCGTCG
ATTTTTGTGATGCTCGTCAGGGGGGCGGAGCCTATGGAAAAACGCCAGCAACGCGGCCTTTTTACGGTTC
CTGGCCTTTTGCTGGCCTTGAAGCTGTCCCTGATGGTCGTCATCTACCTGCCTGGACAGCATGGCCTGCA
ACGCGGGCATCCCGATGCCGCCGGAAGCGAGAAGAATCATAATGGGGAAGGCCATCCAGCCTCGCGTCGC
GAACGCCAGCAAGACGTAGCCCAGCGCGTCGGCCCCGAGATGCGCCGCGTGCGGCTGCTGGAGATGGCGG
ACGCGATGGATATGTTCTGCCAAGGGTTGGTTTGCGCATTCACAGTTCTCCGCAAGAATTGATTGGCTCC
AATTCTTGGAGTGGTGAATCCGTTAGCGAGGTGCCGCCCTGCTTCATCCCCGTGGCCCGTTGCTCGCGTT
TGCTGGCGGTGTCCCCGGAAGAAATATATTTGCATGTCTTTAGTTCTATGATGACACAAACCCCGCCCAG
CGTCTTGTCATTGGCGAATTCGAACACGCAGATGCAGTCGGGGCGGCGCGGTCCGAGGTCCACTTCGCAT
ATTAAGGTGACGCGTGTGGCCTCGAACACCGAGCGACCCTGCAGCGACCCGCTTAACAGCGTCAACAGCG
TGCCGCAGATCCCGGGGGGCAATGAGATATGAAAAAGCCTGAACTCACCGCGACGTCTGTCGAGAAGTTT
CTGATCGAAAAGTTCGACAGCGTCTCCGACCTGATGCAGCTCTCGGAGGGCGAAGAATCTCGTGCTTTCA
GCTTCGATGTAGGAGGGCGTGGATATGTCCTGCGGGTAAATAGCTGCGCCGATGGTTTCTACAAAGATCG
TTATGTTTATCGGCACTTTGCATCGGCCGCGCTCCCGATTCCGGAAGTGCTTGACATTGGGGAATTCAGC
GAGAGCCTGACCTATTGCATCTCCCGCCGTGCACAGGGTGTCACGTTGCAAGACCTGCCTGAAACCGAAC
TGCCCGCTGTTCTGCAGCCGGTCGCGGAGGCCATGGATGCGATCGCTGCGGCCGATCTTAGCCAGACGAG
CGGGTTCGGCCCATTCGGACCGCAAGGAATCGGTCAATACACTACATGGCGTGATTTCATATGCGCGATT
GCTGATCCCCATGTGTATCACTGGCAAACTGTGATGGACGACACCGTCAGTGCGTCCGTCGCGCAGGCTC
TCGATGAGCTGATGCTTTGGGCCGAGGACTGCCCCGAAGTCCGGCACCTCGTGCACGCGGATTTCGGCTC
CAACAATGTCCTGACGGACAATGGCCGCATAACAGCGGTCATTGACTGGAGCGAGGCGATGTTCGGGGAT
TCCCAATACGAGGTCGCCAACATCTTCTTCTGGAGGCCGTGGTTGGCTTGTATGGAGCAGCAGACGCGCT
ACTTCGAGCGGAGGCATCCGGAGCTTGCAGGATCGCCGCGGCTCCGGGCGTATATGCTCCGCATTGGTCT
TGACCAACTCTATCAGAGCTTGGTTGACGGCAATTTCGATGATGCAGCTTGGGCGCAGGGTCGATGCGAC
GCAATCGTCCGATCCGGAGCCGGGACTGTCGGGCGTACACAAATCGCCCGCAGAAGCGCGGCCGTCTGGA
CCGATGGCTGTGTAGAAGTACTCGCCGATAGTGGAAACCGACGCCCCAGCACTCGTCCGGATCGGGAGAT
GGGGGAGGCTAACTGAAACACGGAAGGAGACAATACCGGAAGGAACCCGCGCTATGACGGCAATAAAAAG
ACAGAATAAAACGCACGGGTGTTGGGTCGTTTGTTCATAAACGCGGGGTTCGGTCCCAGGGCTGGCACTC
TGTCGATACCCCACCGAGACCCCATTGGGGCCAATACGCCCGCGTTTCTTCCTTTTCCCCACCCCACCCC
CCAAGTTCGGGTGAAGGCCCAGGGCTCGCAGCCAACGTCGGGGCGGCAGGCCCTGCCATAGCCACTGGCC
CCGTGGGTTAGGGACGGGGTCCCCCATGGGGAATGGTTTATGGTTCGTGGGGGTTATTATTTTGGGCGTT
GCGTGGGGTCAGGTCCACGACTGGACTGAGCAGACAGACCCATGGTTTTTGGATGGCCTGGGCATGGACC
GCATGTACTGGCGCGACACGAACACCGGGCGTCTGTGGCTGCCAAACACCCCCGACCCCCAAAAACCACC
GCGCGGATTTCTGGCGTGCCAAGCTAGTCGACCAATTCTCATGTTTGACAGCTTATCATCGCAGATCCGG
GCAACGTTGTTGCCATTGCTGCAGGCGCAGAACTGGTAGGTATGGAAGATCTATACATTGAATCAATATT
GGCAATTAGCCATATTAGTCATTGGTTATATAGCATAAATCAATATTGGCTATTGGCCATTGCATACGTT
GTATCTATATCATAATATGTACATTTATATTGGCTCATGTCCAATATGACCGCCATGTT
